>Addgene plasmid #204533 | pcDNA3.1/CALR ins5 (del1-17)-FLAG | addgene full sequence | sequence record 407183 | Addgene NGS Result
GACGGATCGGGAGATCTCCCGATCCCCTATGGTGCACTCTCAGTACAATCTGCTCTGATGCCGCATAGTT
AAGCCAGTATCTGCTCCCTGCTTGTGTGTTGGAGGTCGCTGAGTAGTGCGCGAGCAAAATTTAAGCTACA
ACAAGGCAAGGCTTGACCGACAATTGCATGAAGAATCTGCTTAGGGTTAGGCGTTTTGCGCTGCTTCGCG
ATGTACGGGCCAGATATACGCGTTGACATTGATTATTGACTAGTTATTAATAGTAATCAATTACGGGGTC
ATTAGTTCATAGCCCATATATGGAGTTCCGCGTTACATAACTTACGGTAAATGGCCCGCCTGGCTGACCG
CCCAACGACCCCCGCCCATTGACGTCAATAATGACGTATGTTCCCATAGTAACGCCAATAGGGACTTTCC
ATTGACGTCAATGGGTGGAGTATTTACGGTAAACTGCCCACTTGGCAGTACATCAAGTGTATCATATGCC
AAGTACGCCCCCTATTGACGTCAATGACGGTAAATGGCCCGCCTGGCATTATGCCCAGTACATGACCTTA
TGGGACTTTCCTACTTGGCAGTACATCTACGTATTAGTCATCGCTATTACCATGGTGATGCGGTTTTGGC
AGTACATCAATGGGCGTGGATAGCGGTTTGACTCACGGGGATTTCCAAGTCTCCACCCCATTGACGTCAA
TGGGAGTTTGTTTTGGCACCAAAATCAACGGGACTTTCCAAAATGTCGTAACAACTCCGCCCCATTGACG
CAAATGGGCGGTAGGCGTGTACGGTGGGAGGTCTATATAAGCAGAGCTCTCTGGCTAACTAGAGAACCCA
CTGCTTACTGGCTTATCGAAATTAATACGACTCACTATAGGGAGACCCAAGCTGGCTAGCGTTTAAACTT
AAGCTTGGTACCGAGCTCGGATCCACTAGTCCAGTGTGGTGGAATTCGCCACCATGGAGCCTGCCGTCTA
CTTCAAGGAGCAGTTTCTGGACGGAGACGGGTGGACTTCCCGCTGGATCGAATCCAAACACAAGTCAGAT
TTTGGCAAATTCGTTCTCAGTTCCGGCAAGTTCTACGGTGACGAGGAGAAAGATAAAGGTTTGCAGACAA
GCCAGGATGCACGCTTTTATGCTCTGTCGGCCAGTTTCGAGCCTTTCAGCAACAAAGGCCAGACGCTGGT
GGTGCAGTTCACGGTGAAACATGAGCAGAACATCGACTGTGGGGGCGGCTATGTGAAGCTGTTTCCTAAT
AGTTTGGACCAGACAGACATGCACGGAGACTCAGAATACAACATCATGTTTGGTCCCGACATCTGTGGCC
CTGGCACCAAGAAGGTTCATGTCATCTTCAACTACAAGGGCAAGAACGTGCTGATCAACAAGGACATCCG
TTGCAAGGATGATGAGTTTACACACCTGTACACACTGATTGTGCGGCCAGACAACACCTATGAGGTGAAG
ATTGACAACAGCCAGGTGGAGTCCGGCTCCTTGGAAGACGATTGGGACTTCCTGCCACCCAAGAAGATAA
AGGATCCTGATGCTTCAAAACCGGAAGACTGGGATGAGCGGGCCAAGATCGATGATCCCACAGACTCCAA
GCCTGAGGACTGGGACAAGCCCGAGCATATCCCTGACCCTGATGCTAAGAAGCCCGAGGACTGGGATGAA
GAGATGGACGGAGAGTGGGAACCCCCAGTGATTCAGAACCCTGAGTACAAGGGTGAGTGGAAGCCCCGGC
AGATCGACAACCCAGATTACAAGGGCACTTGGATCCACCCAGAAATTGACAACCCCGAGTATTCTCCCGA
TCCCAGTATCTATGCCTATGATAACTTTGGCGTGCTGGGCCTGGACCTCTGGCAGGTCAAGTCTGGCACC
ATCTTTGACAACTTCCTCATCACCAACGATGAGGCATACGCTGAGGAGTTTGGCAACGAGACGTGGGGCG
TAACAAAGGCAGCAGAGAAACAAATGAAGGACAAACAGGACGAGGAGCAGAGGCTTAAGGAGGAGGAAGA
AGACAAGAAACGCAAAGAGGAGGAGGAGGCAGAGGACAATTGTCGGAGGATGATGAGGACAAAGATGAGG
ATGAGGAGGATGAGGAGGACAAGGAGGAAGATGAGGAGGAAGATGTCCCCGGCCAGGCCAAGGACGAGCT
GTAGAGAGGCCTGCCTCCAGGGCTGGACTGAGGCCGACTACAAGGACGATGATGACAAGTGAATTCTGCA
GATATCCAGCACAGTGGCGGCCGCTCGAGTCTAGAGGGCCCGTTTAAACCCGCTGATCAGCCTCGACTGT
GCCTTCTAGTTGCCAGCCATCTGTTGTTTGCCCCTCCCCCGTGCCTTCCTTGACCCTGGAAGGTGCCACT
CCCACTGTCCTTTCCTAATAAAATGAGGAAATTGCATCGCATTGTCTGAGTAGGTGTCATTCTATTCTGG
GGGGTGGGGTGGGGCAGGACAGCAAGGGGGAGGATTGGGAAGACAATAGCAGGCATGCTGGGGATGCGGT
GGGCTCTATGGCTTCTGAGGCGGAAAGAACCAGCTGGGGCTCTAGGGGGTATCCCC
[124 nt withheld, positions 2577-2700]
C
[91 nt withheld, positions 2702-2792]
A
[49 nt withheld, positions 2794-2842]
CCTTTGACGTTGGAGTCCACGTTCTTT
[37 nt withheld, positions 2870-2906]
ACCCTATCTCGGTCTATTCTTTTGATTTATAAGGGATTTTGCCGATTTCGGCCTATTGGTTAAAAAATGA
GCTGATTTAACAAAAATTTAACGCGAATTAATTCTGTGGAATGTGTGTCAGTTAGGGTGTGGAAAGTCCC
CAGGCTCCCCAGCAGGCAGAAGTATGCAAAGCATGCATCTCAATTAGTCAGCAACCAGGTGTGGAAAGTC
CCCAGGCTCCCCAGCAGGCAGAAGTATGCAAAGCATGCATCTCAATTAGTCAGCAACCATAGTCCCGCCC
CTAACTCCGCCCATCCCGCCCCTAACTCCGCCCAGTTCCGCCCATTCTCCGCCCCATGGCTGACTAATTT
TTTTTATTTATGCAGAGGCCGAGGCCGCCTCTGCCTCTGAGCTATTCCAGAAGTAGTGAGGAGGCTTTTT
TGGAGGCCTAGGCTTTTGCAAAAAGCTCCCGGGAGCTTGTATATCCATTTTCGGATCTGATCAAGAGACA
GGATGAGGATCGTTTCGCATGATTGAACAAGATGGATTGCACGCAGGTTCTCCGGCCGCTTGGGTGGAGA
GGCTATTCGGCTATGACTGGGCACAACAGACAATCGGCTGCTCTGATGCCGCCGTGTTCCGGCTGTCAGC
GCAGGGGCGCCCGGTTCTTTTTGTCAAGACCGACCTGTCCGGTGCCCTGAATGAACTGCAGGACGAGGCA
GCGCGGCTATCGTGGCTGGCCACGACGGGCGTTCCTTGCGCAGCTGTGCTCGACGTTGTCACTGAAGCGG
GAAGGGACTGGCTGCTATTGGGCGAAGTGCCGGGGCAGGATCTCCTGTCATCTCACCTTGCTCCTGCCGA
GAAAGTATCCATCATGGCTGATGCAATGCGGCGGCTGCATACGCTTGATCCGGCTACCTGCCCATTCGAC
CACCAAGCGAAACATCGCATCGAGCGAGCACGTACTCGGATGGAAGCCGGTCTTGTCGATCAGGATGATC
TGGACGAAGAGCATCAGGGGCTCGCGCCAGCCGAACTGTTCGCCAGGCTCAAGGCGCGCATGCCCGACGG
CGAGGATCTCGTCGTGACCCATGGCGATGCCTGCTTGCCGAATATCATGGTGGAAAATGGCCGCTTTTCT
GGATTCATCGACTGTGGCCGGCTGGGTGTGGCGGACCGCTATCAGGACATAGCGTTGGCTACCCGTGATA
TTGCTGAAGAGCTTGGCGGCGAATGGGCTGACCGCTTCCTCGTGCTTTACGGTATCGCCGCTCCCGATTC
GCAGCGCATCGCCTTCTATCGCCTTCTTGACGAGTTCTTCTGAGCGGGACTCTGGGGTTCGAAATGACCG
ACCAAGCGACGCCCAACCTGCCATCACGAGATTTCGATTCCACCGCCGCCTTCTATGAAAGGTTGGGCTT
CGGAATCGTTTTCCGGGACGCCGGCTGGATGATCCTCCAGCGCGGGGATCTCATGCTGGAGTTCTTCGCC
CACCCCAACTTGTTTATTGCAGCTTATAATGGTTACAAATAAAGCAATAGCATCACAAATTTCACAAATA
AAGCATTTTTTTCACTGCATTCTAGTTGTGGTTTGTCCAAACTCATCAATGTATCTTATCATGTCTGTAT
ACCGTCGACCTCTAGCTAGAGCTTGGCGTAATCATGGTCATAGCTGTTTCCTGTGTGAAATTGTTATCCG
CTCACAATTCCACACAACATACGAGCCGGAAGCATAAAGTGTAAAGCCTGGGGTGCCTAATGAGTGAGCT
AACTCACATTAATTGCGTTGCGCTCACTGCCCGCTTTCCAGTCGGGAAACCTGTCGTGCCAGCTGCATTA
ATGAATCGGCCAACGCGCGGGGAGAGGCGGTTTGCGTATTGGGCGCTCTTCCGCTTCCTCGCTCACTGAC
TCGCTGCGCTCGGTCGTTCGGCTGCGGCGAGCGGTATCAGCTCACTCAAAGGCGGTAATACGGTTATCCA
CAGAATCAGGGGATAACGCAGGAAAGAACATGTGAGCAAAAGGCCAGCAAAAGGCCAGGAACCGTAAAAA
GGCCGCGTTGCTGGCGTTTTTCCATAGGCTCCGCCCCCCTGACGAGCATCACAAAAATCGACGCTCAAGT
CAGAGGTGGCGAAACCCGACAGGACTATAAAGATACCAGGCGTTTCCCCCTGGAAGCTCCCTCGTGCGCT
CTCCTGTTCCGACCCTGCCGCTTACCGGATACCTGTCCGCCTTTCTCCCTTCGGGAAGCGTGGCGCTTTC
TCATAGCTCACGCTGTAGGTATCTCAGTTCGGTGTAGGTCGTTCGCTCCAAGCTGGGCTGTGTGCACGAA
CCCCCCGTTCAGCCCGACCGCTGCGCCTTATCCGGTAACTATCGTCTTGAGTCCAACCCGGTAAGACACG
ACTTATCGCCACTGGCAGCAGCCACTGGTAACAGGATTAGCAGAGCGAGGTATGTAGGCGGTGCTACAGA
GTTCTTGAAGTGGTGGCCTAACTACGGCTACACTAGAAGAACAGTATTTGGTATCTGCGCTCTGCTGAAG
CCAGTTACCTTCGGAAAAAGAGTTGGTAGCTCTTGATCCGGCAAACAAACCACCGCTGGTAGCGGTGGTT
TTTTTGTTTGCAAGCAGCAGATTACGCGCAGAAAAAAAGGATCTCAAGAAGATCCTTTGATCTTTTCTAC
GGGGTCTGACGCTCAGTGGAACGAAAACTCACGTTAAGGGATTTTGGTCATGAGATTATCAAAAAGGATC
TTCACCTAGATCCTTTTAAATTAAAAATGAAGTTTTAAATCAATCTAAAGTATATATGAGTAAACTTGGT
CTGACAGTTACCAATGCTTAATCAGTGAGGCACCTATCTCAGCGATCTGTCTATTTCGTTCATCCATAGT
TGCCTGACTCCCCGTCGTGTAGATAACTACGATACGGGAGGGCTTACCATCTGGCCCCAGTGCTGCAATG
ATACCGCGAGACCCACGCTCACCGGCTCCAGATTTATCAGCAATAAACCAGCCAGCCGGAAGGGCCGAGC
GCAGAAGTGGTCCTGCAACTTTATCCGCCTCCATCCAGTCTATTAATTGTTGCCGGGAAGCTAGAGTAAG
TAGTTCGCCAGTTAATAGTTTGCGCAACGTTGTTGCCATTGCTACAGGCATCGTGGTGTCACGCTCGTCG
TTTGGTATGGCTTCATTCAGCTCCGGTTCCCAACGATCAAGGCGAGTTACATGATCCCCCATGTTGTGCA
AAAAAGCGGTTAGCTCCTTCGGTCCTCCGATCGTTGTCAGAAGTAAGTTGGCCGCAGTGTTATCACTCAT
GGTTATGGCAGCACTGCATAATTCTCTTACTGTCATGCCATCCGTAAGATGCTTTTCTGTGACTGGTGAG
TACTCAACCAAGTCATTCTGAGAATAGTGTATGCGGCGACCGAGTTGCTCTTGCCCGGCGTCAATACGGG
ATAATACCGCGCCACATAGCAGAACTTTAAAAGTGCTCATCATTGGAAAACGTTCTTCGGGGCGAAAACT
CTCAAGGATCTTACCGCTGTTGAGATCCAGTTCGATGTAACCCACTCGTGCACCCAACTGATCTTCAGCA
TCTTTTACTTTCACCAGCGTTTCTGGGTGAGCAAAAACAGGAAGGCAAAATGCCGCAAAAAAGGGAATAA
GGGCGACACGGAAATGTTGAATACTCATACTCTTCCTTTTTCAATATTATTGAAGCATTTATCAGGGTTA
TTGTCTCATGAGCGGATACATATTTGAATGTATTTAGAAAAATAAACAAATAGGGGTTCCGCGCACATTT
CCCCGAAAAGTGCCACCTGACGTC
Features (pLannotate 1.2.2; 21 found; start..end, strand, type, name):
     28..80      -  misc_feature   bom (fragment): basis of mobility region from pBR322
    235..614     +  enhancer       CMV enhancer: human cytomegalovirus immediate early enhancer
    615..818     +  promoter       CMV promoter: human cytomegalovirus (CMV) immediate early promoter
    814..847     +  LTR            5' LTR (truncated) (fragment): truncated 5' long terminal repeat (LTR) from HIV-1
    863..881     +  promoter       T7 promoter: promoter for bacteriophage T7 RNA polymerase
    958..2067    +  CDS            Calr (fragment): CALR_RAT - Experimental evidence at protein level: Swiss-Prot protein existence level 1. Calcium-binding chaperone that promotes folding, oligomeric assembly and quality control in the endoplasmic reticulum (ER) via the calreticulin/calnexin cycle. This lectin interacts transiently with almost all of the monoglucosylated glycoproteins that are synthesized in the ER. Interacts with the DNA-binding domain of NR3C1 and mediates its nuclear export (By similarity). Involved in maternal gene expression regulation. May participate in oocyte maturation via the regulation of calcium homeostasis (By sim
   2206..2229    +  CDS            3xFLAG (fragment): three tandem FLAG® epitope tags
   2307..2531    +  polyA_signal   bGH poly(A) signal: bovine growth hormone polyadenylation signal
   2535..2556    +  promoter       SV40 promoter (fragment): SV40 enhancer and early promoter
   2577..3005    +  rep_origin     f1 ori (sequence partly withheld): f1 bacteriophage origin of replication; arrow indicates direction of (+) strand synthesis
   3019..3348    +  promoter       SV40 promoter: SV40 enhancer and early promoter
   3415..4206    +  CDS            neo: KKA2_KLEPN - Also known as kan, nptII. Experimental evidence at protein level: Swiss-Prot protein existence level 1. Resistance to kanamycin, neomycin, paromomycin, ribostamycin, butirosin and gentamicin B. From Klebsiella pneumoniae.
   4230..4388    +  CDS            ble (fragment): BLE_KLEPN - Experimental evidence at protein level: Swiss-Prot protein existence level 1. Binding protein with a strong affinity to the bleomycin family of antibiotics. Binds to CL990; an antimitotic-antibiotic compound. From Klebsiella pneumoniae.
   4383..4504    +  polyA_signal   SV40 poly(A) signal: SV40 polyadenylation signal
   4577..4593    -  protein_bind   lac operator: The lac repressor binds to the lac operator to inhibit transcription in E. coli. This inhibition can be relieved by adding lactose or isopropyl-β-D-thiogalactopyranoside (IPTG). lac repressor encoded by lacI
   4601..4631    -  promoter       lac promoter: promoter for the E. coli lac operon
   4646..4667    -  protein_bind   CAP binding site: CAP binding activates transcription in the presence of cAMP. E. coli catabolite activator protein
   4680..4772    -  CDS            lacI (fragment): lac repressor; lacI; The lac repressor binds to the lac operator to inhibit transcription in E. coli. This inhibition can be relieved by adding lactose or isopropyl-β-D-thiogalactopyranoside (IPTG).
   4955..5543    -  rep_origin     ori: high-copy-number ColE1/pMB1/pBR322/pUC origin of replication
   5714..6574    -  CDS            AmpR: β-lactamase; bla; confers resistance to ampicillin, carbenicillin, and related antibiotics
   6575..6679    -  promoter       AmpR promoter: bla
