[The description below was written by a language model from this plasmid's Addgene catalogue record and pLannotate feature annotations shown in this document.]
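Description:
pcDNA3.1/CALR ins5 (del1-17)-FLAG is a mammalian expression plasmid built on the pcDNA3.1 backbone and carrying a mutant form of human calreticulin (CALR). It is maintained in E. coli through a high-copy ColE1/pUC-type origin and selected with ampicillin via the β-lactamase gene and its own promoter. An f1 origin is also present. For selection in mammalian cells, the backbone provides a neomycin phosphotransferase cassette driven by the SV40 enhancer/early promoter and terminated by the SV40 polyadenylation signal, which allows G418 selection of stable transfectants.

The payload is expressed from the human cytomegalovirus immediate-early enhancer and promoter and terminated by the bovine growth hormone poly(A) signal. A T7 promoter lies just upstream of the insert and can be used for in vitro transcription or sequencing. The insert is CALR carrying the "ins5" mutation, the five-base insertion class of CALR frameshift mutation associated with myeloproliferative neoplasms. It also has a deletion of residues 1–17, which corresponds to the N-terminal signal peptide region, so the protein would be expected not to enter the secretory pathway normally. A FLAG epitope follows the coding region for detection or immunoprecipitation. The automated annotation matches the calreticulin region to the rat orthologue and calls the tag a fragment of 3xFLAG, and the gap between these two features is consistent with the frameshifted mutant C-terminus. Small hits labelled HIV-1 LTR, ble and lacI fragments are most likely annotation artefacts of backbone sequence. The associated work concerns activation of the thrombopoietin receptor by mutant calreticulin, so this construct plausibly serves as a domain-deletion variant for that analysis.
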