Addgene plasmid #204533: pcDNA3.1/CALR ins5 (del1-17)-FLAG
Purpose: Mammalian expression of human CALR ins5 (del1-17)-FLAG
Depositing lab: Norio Komatsu. Depositing organization: Juntendo University. Publication: Activation of the thrombopoietin receptor by mutant calreticulin in CALR-mutant myeloproliferative neoplasms. Araki M, Yang Y, Masubuchi N, Hironaka Y, Takei H, Morishita S, Mizukami Y, Kan S, Shirane S, Edahiro Y, Sunami Y, Ohsaka A, Komatsu N. Blood. 2016 Jan 27. pii: blood-2015-09-671172. 10.1182/blood-2015-09-671172 PubMed 26817954.
Backbone
  Vector backbone: pcDNA3.1
  Vector type: Mammalian Expression
Growth in bacteria
  Bacterial resistance: Ampicillin, 100 μg/mL
  Growth temperature: 37°C
  Growth strain: DH5alpha
  Copy number: High Copy
Gene/Insert
  Gene/Insert name: CALR ins5 (del1-17)-FLAG
  Species: H. sapiens (human)
  Mutation: ins5 (del1-17)
  Entrez Gene: CALR (a.k.a. CALR1, CRT, HEL-S-99n, RO, SSA, cC1qR)
  Cloning method: Ligation Independent Cloning
Terms and licenses: Academic/Nonprofit Terms; Industry Terms: Not Available to Industry
How to cite: pcDNA3.1/CALR ins5 (del1-17)-FLAG was a gift from Norio Komatsu (Addgene plasmid # 204533 ; http://n2t.net/addgene:204533 ; RRID:Addgene_204533)
